>Addgene plasmid #175954 | MS2_SC2_S_Eta | addgene full sequence | sequence record 343942 | Addgene NGS Result
GATTTACACTTTATGCTTCCGGCTCGTATGTTTCTAGAGAATTCAAATAATTTTGTTTAACTTTAAGAAG
GAGATTTAAATTGGCTATCGCTGTAGGTAGCCGGAATTCCATTCCTAGGAGGTTTGACCTGTGCGAGCTT
TTAGTACCCTTGATAGGGAGAACGAAACCTTCGTCCCCTCCGTTCGCGTTTACGCGGACGGTGAGACTGA
AGATAACTCATTCTCTTTAAAATATCGTTCGAACTGGACTCCCGGTCGTTTTAACTCGACTGGGGCCAAA
ACGAAACAGTGGCACTACCCCTCTCCGTATTCACGGGGGGCGTTAAGTGTCACATCGATAGATCAAGGTG
CCTACAAGCGAAGTGGGTCATCGTGGGGTCGCCCGTACGAGGAGAAAGCCGGTTTCGGCTTCTCCCTCGA
CGCACGCTCCTGCTACAGCCTCTTCCCTGTAAGCCAAAACTTGACTTACATCGAAGTGCCGCAGAACGTT
GCGAACCGGGCGTCGACCGAAGTCCTGCAAAAGGTCACCCAGGGTAATTTTAACCTTGGTGTTGCTTTAG
CAGAGGCCAGGTCGACAGCCTCACAACTCGCGACGCAAACCATTGCGCTCGTGAAGGCGTACACTGCCGC
TCGTCGCGGTAATTGGCGCCAGGCGCTCCGCTACCTTGCCCTAAACGAAGATCGAAAGTTTCGATCAAAA
CACGTGGCCGGCAGATGGTTGGAGTTGCAGTTCGGTTGGTTACCACTAATGAGTGATATCCAGGGTGCAT
ATGAGATGCTTACGAAGGTTCACCTTCAAGAGTTTCTTCCTATGAGAGCCGTACGTCAGGTCGGTACTAA
CATCAAGTTAGATGGCCGTCTGTCGTATCCAGCTGCAAACTTCCAGACAACGTGCAACATATCGCGACGT
ATCGTGATATGGTTTTACATAAACGATGCACGTTTGGCATGGTTGTCGTCCCTAGGTATCTTGAACCCAC
TAGGTATAGTGTGGGAAAAGGTGCCTTTCTCATTCGTTGTCGACTGGCTCCTACCTGTAGGTAACATGCT
CGAGGGCCTTACGGCCCCCGTGGGATGCTCCTACATGTCAGGAACAGTTACTGACGTAATAACGGGTGAG
TCCATCATAAGCGTTGACGCTCCCTACGGGTGGACTGTGGAGAGACAGGGCACTGCTAAGGCCCAAATCT
CAGCCATGCATCGAGGGGTACAATCCGTATGGCCAACAACTGGCGCGTACGTAAAGTCTCCTTTCTCGAT
GGTCCATACCTTAGATGCGTTAGCATTAATCAGGCAACGGCTCTCTAGATAGAGCCCTCAACCGGAGTTT
GAAGCATGGCTTCTAACTTTACTCAGTTCGTTCTCGTCGACAATGGCGGAACTGGCGACGTGACTGTCGC
CCCAAGCAACTTCGCTAACGGGGTCGCTGAATGGATCAGCTCTAACTCGCGTTCACAGGCTTACAAAGTA
ACCTGTAGCGTTCGTCAGAGCTCTGCGCAGAATCGCAAATACACCATCAAAGTCGAGGTGCCTAAAGTGG
CAACCCAGACTGTTGGTGGTGTAGAGCTTCCTGTAGCCGCATGGCGTTCGTACTTAAATATGGAACTAAC
CATTCCAATTTTCGCTACGAATTCCGACTGCGAGCTTATTGTTAAGGCAATGCAAGGTCTTCTAAAAGAT
GGAAACCCGATTCCCTCAGCAATCGCAGCAAACTCCGGCATCTACGCTAACTTTACTCAGTTCGTTCTCG
TCGACAATGGCGGTACCCATCACCATCACCATCACGGTACCGGCGACGTGACTGTCGCCCCAAGCAACTT
CGCTAACGGGGTCGCTGAATGGATCAGCTCTAACTCGCGTTCACAGGCTTACAAAGTAACCTGTAGCGTT
CGTCAGAGCTCTGCGCAGAATCGCAAATACACCATCAAAGTCGAGGTGCCTAAAGTGGCAACCCAGACTG
TTGGTGGTGTAGAGCTTCCTGTAGCCGCATGGCGTTCGTACTTAAATATGGAACTAACCATTCCAATTTT
CGCTACGAATTCCGACTGCGAGCTTATTGTTAAGGCAATGCAAGGTCTTCTAAAAGATGGAAACCCGATT
CCCTCAGCAATCGCAGCAAACTCCGGCATCTACTAATAGACGCCGGCCACCGCTGAGCAATAACTAGCAT
AACCCCTTGGGGCCTCTAAACGGGTCTTGAGGGGTTTTTTGTCGAACAGAAAGTAATCGTATTGTACACG
GCCGCATAATCGAAATTAATACGACTCACTATAGGAGAGTCCAACCAACAGAATCTATTGTTAGATTTCC
TAATATTACAAACTTGTGCCCTTTTGGTGAAGTTTTTAACGCCACCAGATTTGCATCTGTTTATGCTTGG
AACAGGAAGAGAATCAGCAACTGTGTTGCTGATTATTCTGTCCTATATAATTCCGCATCATTTTCCACTT
TTAAGTGTTATGGAGTGTCTCCTACTAAATTAAATGATCTCTGCTTTACTAATGTCTATGCAGATTCATT
TGTAATTAGAGGTGATGAAGTCAGACAAATCGCTCCAGGGCAAACTGGAAAGATTGCTGATTATAATTAT
AAATTACCAGATGATTTTACAGGCTGCGTTATAGCTTGGAATTCTAACAATCTTGATTCTAAGGTTGGTG
GTAATTATAATTACCTGTATAGATTGTTTAGGAAGTCTAATCTCAAACCTTTTGAGAGAGATATTTCAAC
TGAAATCTATCAGGCCGGTAGCACACCTTGTAATGGTGTTAAAGGTTTTAATTGTTACTTTCCTTTACAA
TCATATGGTTTCCAACCCACTAATGGTGTTGGTTACCAACCATACAGAGTAGTAGTACTTTCTTTTGAAC
TTCTACATGCACCAGCAACTGTTTGTGGACCTAAAAAGTCTACTAATTTGGTTAAAAACAAATGTGTCAA
TTTCAACTTCAATGGTTTAACAGGCACAGGTGTTCTTACTGAGTCTAACAAAAAGTTTCTGCCTTTCCAA
CAATTTGGCAGAGACATTGCTGACACTACTGATGCTGTCCGTGATCCACAGACACTTGAGATTCTTGACA
TTACACCATGTTCTTTTGGTGGTGTCAGTGTTATAACACCAGGAACAAATACTTCTAACCAGGTTGCTGT
TCTTTATCAGGATGTTAACTGCACAGAAGTCCCTGTTGCTATTCATGCAGATCAACTTACTCCTACTTGG
CGTGTTTATTCTACAGGTTCTAATGTTTTTCAAACACGTGCAGGCTGTTTAATAGGGGCTGAACATGTCA
ACAACTCATATGAGTGTGACATACCCATTGGTGCAGGTATATGCGCTAGTTATCAGACTCACACTAATTC
TCCTCGGCGGGCACGTAGTGTAGCTAGTCAATCCATCATTGCCTACACTATGTCACTTGGTGCAGAAAAT
TCAGTTGCTTACTCTAATAACTCTATTGCCATACCCACAAATTTTACTATTAGTGTTACCACAGAAATTC
TACCAGTGTCTATGACCAAGACATCAGTAGATTGTACAATGTACATTTGTGGTGATTCAACTGAATGCAG
CAATCTTTTGTTGCAATATGGCAGTTTTTGTACACAATTAAACCGTGCTTTAACTGGAATAGCTGTTGAA
CAAGACAAAAACACCCAAGAAGTTTTTGCACAAGTCAAACAAATTTACAAAACACCACCAATTAAAGATT
TTGGTGGTTTTAATTTTTCACAAATATTACCAGATCCATCAAAACCAAGCAAGAGGTCATTTATTGAAGA
TCTACTTTTCAACAAAGTGACACTTGCAGATGCTGGCTTCATCAAACAATATGGTGATTGCCTTGGTGAT
ATTGCTGCTAGAGACCTCATTTGTGCACAAAAGTTTAACGGCCTTACTGTTTTGCCACCTTTGCTCACAG
ATGAAATGACATGAGGATCACCCATGTCCGCTGAGCAATAACTAGCATAACCCCTTGGGGCCTCTAAACG
GGTCTTGAGGGGTTTTTTGTAATTTCACTGCCCGCTTTCCAGTCGGGAAACCTGTCGTGCCAGCTGCATT
AACATGGTCATAGCTGTTTCCTTGCGTATTGGGCGCTCTCCGCTTCCTCGCTCACTGACTCGCTGCGCTC
GGTCGTTCGGGTAAAGCCTGGGGTGCCTAATGAGCAAAAGGCCAGCAAAAGGCCAGGAACCGTAAAAAGG
CCGCGTTGCTGGCGTTTTTCCATAGGCTCCGCCCCCCTGACGAGCATCACAAAAATCGACGCTCAAGTCA
GAGGTGGCGAAACCCGACAGGACTATAAAGATACCAGGCGTTTCCCCCTGGAAGCTCCCTCGTGCGCTCT
CCTGTTCCGACCCTGCCGCTTACCGGATACCTGTCCGCCTTTCTCCCTTCGGGAAGCGTGGCGCTTTCTC
ATAGCTCACGCTGTAGGTATCTCAGTTCGGTGTAGGTCGTTCGCTCCAAGCTGGGCTGTGTGCACGAACC
CCCCGTTCAGCCCGACCGCTGCGCCTTATCCGGTAACTATCGTCTTGAGTCCAACCCGGTAAGACACGAC
TTATCGCCACTGGCAGCAGCCACTGGTAACAGGATTAGCAGAGCGAGGTATGTAGGCGCTACAGAGTTCT
TGAAGTGGTGGCCTAACTACGGCTACACTAGAAGAACAGTATTTGGTATCTGCGCTCTGCTGAAGCCAGT
TACCTTCGGAAAAAGAGTTGGTAGCTCTTGATCCGGCAAACAAACCACCGCTGGTAGCGGTGGTTTTTTT
GTTTGCAAGCAGCAGATTACGCGCAGAAAAAAAGGATCTCAAGAAGATCCTTTGATCTTTTCTACGGGGT
CTGACGCTCAGTGGAACGAAAACTCACGTTAAGGGATTTTGGTCATGAGATTATCAAAAAGGATCTTCAC
CTAGATCCTTTTAAATTAAAAATGAAGTTTTAAATCAATCTAAAGTATATATGAGTAAACTTGGTCTGAC
AGTTATTAGAAAAATTCATCCAGCAGACGATAAAACGCAATACGCTGGCTATCCGGTGCCGCAATGCCAT
ACAGCACCAGAAAACGATCCGCCCATTCGCCGCCCAGTTCTTCCGCAATATCACGGGTGGCCAGCGCAAT
ATCCTGATAACGATCCGCCACGCCCAGACGGCCGCAATCAATAAAGCCGCTAAAACGGCCATTTTCCACC
ATAATGTTCGGCAGGCACGCATCACCATGGGTCACCACCAGATCTTCGCCATCCGGCATGCTCGCTTTCA
GACGCGCAAACAGCTCTGCCGGTGCCAGGCCCTGATGTTCTTCATCCAGATCATCCTGATCCACCAGGCC
CGCTTCCATACGGGTACGCGCACGTTCAATACGATGTTTCGCCTGATGATCAAACGGACAGGTCGCCGGG
TCCAGGGTATGCAGACGACGCATGGCATCCGCCATAATGCTCACTTTTTCTGCCGGCGCCAGATGGCTAG
ACAGCAGATCCTGACCCGGCACTTCGCCCAGCAGCAGCCAATCACGGCCCGCTTCGGTCACCACATCCAG
CACCGCCGCACACGGAACACCGGTGGTGGCCAGCCAGCTCAGACGCGCCGCTTCATCCTGCAGCTCGTTC
AGCGCACCGCTCAGATCGGTTTTCACAAACAGCACCGGACGACCCTGCGCGCTCAGACGAAACACCGCCG
CATCAGAGCAGCCAATGGTCTGCTGCGCCCAATCATAGCCAAACAGACGTTCCACCCACGCTGCCGGGCT
ACCCGCATGCAGGCCATCCTGTTCAATCATACTCTTCCTTTTTCAATATTATTGAAGCATTTATCAGGGT
TATTGTCTCATGAGCGGATACATATTTGAATGTATTTAGAAAAATAAACAAATAGGGGTTCCGCGCACAT
TTCCCCGAAAAGTGCCACCTAAATTGTAAGCGTTAATATTTTGTTAAAATTCGCGTTAAATTTTTGTTAA
ATCAGCTCATTTTTTAACCAATAGGCCGAAATCGGCAAAATCCCTTATAAATCAAAAGAATAGACCGAGA
TAGGGTTGAGTGGCCGCTACAGGGCGCTCCCATTCGCCATTCAGGCTGCGCAACTGTTGGGAAGGGCGTT
TCGGTGCGGGCCTCTTCGCTATTACGCCAGCTGGCGAAAGGGGGATGTGCTGCAAGGCGATTAAGTTGGG
TAACGCCAGGGTTTTCCCAGTCACGACGTTGTAAAACGACGGCCAGTGAGGTAATACGACTCACTATAGG
GGAATTGTGAGCGGATAACAATTCCCCTCTA
Features (pLannotate 1.2.2; 21 found; start..end, strand, type, name):
      3..32      +  promoter       lac promoter: promoter for the E. coli lac operon
     52..74      +  RBS            RBS: efficient ribosome binding site from bacteriophage T7 gene 10 (Olins and Rangwala, 1989)
    134..1309    +  CDS            A: MATA_BPMS2 - Experimental evidence at protein level: Swiss-Prot protein existence level 1. The maturation protein is required for the typical attachment of the phage to the side of the bacterial pili (PubMed:23810697). Binds to sequences located toward each end of the genome, hence circularizing it (PubMed:26608810). The RNA genome-maturation protein A complex is released from the capsid upon host receptor binding (PubMed:23810697). Maturation protein A enters the cell along with the viral RNA (PubMed:4551992). From Escherichia phage MS2 (Bacteriophage MS2).
   1336..1725    +  CDS            CAPSD_BPMS2: Experimental evidence at protein level: Swiss-Prot protein existence level 1. Acts as a translational repressor of viral replicase synthesis late in infection. This latter function is the result of capsid protein interaction with an RNA hairpin which contains the replicase ribosome-binding site. From Escherichia phage MS2 (Bacteriophage MS2).
   1727..1763    +  CDS            MS2 (fragment): bacteriophage MS2 coat protein binds to a specific stem-loop structure in the viral RNA (Peabody, 1993)
   1768..1785    +  CDS            7xHis (fragment): 6xHis affinity tag
   1792..2136    +  CDS            MS2 (fragment): bacteriophage MS2 coat protein binds to a specific stem-loop structure in the viral RNA (Peabody, 1993)
   2164..2211    +  terminator     T7 terminator: transcription terminator for bacteriophage T7 RNA polymerase
   2257..2275    +  promoter       T7 promoter: promoter for bacteriophage T7 RNA polymerase
   2276..3928    +  CDS            S (fragment): SPIKE_SARS2 - Experimental evidence at protein level: Swiss-Prot protein existence level 1. [Spike glycoprotein]: May down-regulate host tetherin (BST2) by lysosomal degradation, thereby counteracting its antiviral activity. From Severe acute respiratory syndrome coronavirus 2 (2019-nCoV) (SARS-CoV-2).
   3929..3947    +  misc_RNA       MS2 stem loop: stem loop that binds the bacteriophage MS2 coat protein
   3962..4009    +  terminator     T7 terminator: transcription terminator for bacteriophage T7 RNA polymerase
   4015..4062    -  CDS            lacI (fragment): lac repressor; lacI; The lac repressor binds to the lac operator to inhibit transcription in E. coli. This inhibition can be relieved by adding lactose or isopropyl-β-D-thiogalactopyranoside (IPTG).
   4099..4139    -  rep_origin     RSF ori (fragment): Plasmids containing the RSF 1030 origin of replication can be propagated in E. coli cells that contain additional plasmids with compatible origins.
   4217..4802    -  rep_origin     ori: high-copy-number ColE1/pMB1/pBR322/pUC origin of replication
   4976..5770    -  CDS            NeoR/KanR: aminoglycoside phosphotransferase confers resistance to neomycin, kanamycin, and G418 (Geneticin®)
   5771..5875    -  promoter       AmpR promoter: bla
   5901..6032    -  rep_origin     M13 ori (fragment): M13 bacteriophage origin of replication; arrow indicates direction of (+) strand synthesis
   6053..6209    -  CDS            lacZα (fragment): LacZα fragment of β-galactosidase; lacZ fragment
   6212..6230    +  promoter       T7 promoter: promoter for bacteriophage T7 RNA polymerase
   6231..6255    +  protein_bind   lac operator: The lac repressor binds to the lac operator to inhibit transcription in E. coli. This inhibition can be relieved by adding lactose or isopropyl-β-D-thiogalactopyranoside (IPTG). lac repressor encoded by lacI
