[The description below was written by a language model from this plasmid's Addgene catalogue record and pLannotate feature annotations shown in this document.]
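Description:
MS2_SC2_S_Eta is a bacterial expression plasmid built on the small pMX backbone, designed to produce MS2 bacteriophage virus-like particles in E. coli that carry a defined fragment of SARS-CoV-2 RNA. It replicates from a high-copy ColE1/pUC-type origin and is selected with kanamycin through an aminoglycoside phosphotransferase gene driven by the bla promoter. The feature table also picks up short remnants of lacZα, lacI, and the M13 and RSF origins. These are fragments left over from the backbone or assembly and are unlikely to be functional.

The payload consists of two T7-driven transcription units assembled by Type IIS cloning, with the BsaI and Esp3I sites destroyed in the process. The first unit begins with a T7 promoter and lac operator positioned just before the sequence origin of the circular map, followed by a T7 gene 10 ribosome binding site. It encodes the MS2 maturation (A) protein and then a synthetic coat protein dimer, in which two coat protein copies are joined and a His tag is annotated within the second copy, presumably allowing affinity purification of assembled particles. This unit ends at a T7 terminator. The second unit has its own T7 promoter and transcribes the portion of the spike gene encoding amino acids 319 to 869 with the WHO Eta variant changes. That region is immediately followed by an MS2 stem loop and a second T7 terminator. The stem loop is the hairpin recognised by the coat protein, so the spike RNA is packaged into the assembling capsids.

The resulting particles contain variant-specific SARS-CoV-2 RNA enclosed in a protein shell. Such armoured RNA is commonly used as a control or standard in nucleic acid detection assays, although the record states only particle generation as the purpose.
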