Addgene plasmid #175954: MS2_SC2_S_Eta
Purpose: Generation of MS2 Virus-Like Particles packaged with the sequence for the WHO Eta SARS-CoV-2 S gene (Amino Acid 319-869)
Depositing lab: Paul Freemont. Depositing organization: Imperial College London.
Backbone
  Vector backbone: pMX
  Backbone manufacturer: Life Technologies
  Backbone size w/o insert (bp): 2200
  Total vector size (bp): 6264
  Vector type: Bacterial Expression
Growth in bacteria
  Bacterial resistance: Kanamycin, 50 μg/mL
  Growth temperature: 37°C
  Growth strain: DH5alpha
  Copy number: High Copy
Gene/Insert 1
  Gene/Insert name: Maturation Protein (alt name: A-Protein)
  Species: MS2 Phage
  Insert size (bp): 1182
  Promoter: T7
  Cloning method: Restriction Enzyme; 5′ cloning site BsaI (destroyed during cloning); 3′ cloning site BsaI (destroyed during cloning)
  Sequencing primers: 5′ GATGTGCTGCAAGGCGATTAAGTTG; 3′ ctatggaaaaacgccagcaacg
Gene/Insert 2
  Gene/Insert name: Coat Protein Dimer
  Species: Synthetic
  Insert size (bp): 801
  Promoter: T7
  Cloning method: Restriction Enzyme; 5′ cloning site BsaI (destroyed during cloning); 3′ cloning site BsaI (destroyed during cloning)
  Sequencing primers: 5′ GATGTGCTGCAAGGCGATTAAGTTG; 3′ ctatggaaaaacgccagcaacg
Gene/Insert 3
  Gene/Insert name: S gene
  Species: SARS-CoV-2
  Insert size (bp): 1654
  Mutation: Eta (Amino Acid 319-869)
  GenBank ID: YP_009724390.1
  Entrez Gene: S (a.k.a. GU280_gp02, spike glycoprotein)
  Promoter: T7
  Cloning method: Restriction Enzyme; 5′ cloning site Esp3I (BsmBI) (destroyed during cloning); 3′ cloning site Esp3I (BsmBI) (destroyed during cloning)
  Sequencing primers: 5′ TGTCGAACAGAAAGTAATCGTATTGTAC; 3′ CAGCTGGCACGACAGGTTTC
How to cite: MS2_SC2_S_Eta was a gift from Paul Freemont (Addgene plasmid # 175954 ; http://n2t.net/addgene:175954 ; RRID:Addgene_175954)
